>Addgene plasmid #135301 | pQE-60NA-msGFP2 | addgene full sequence | sequence record 267561 | Addgene NGS Result
CAATATTATTGAAGCATTTATCAGGGTTATTGTCTCATGAGCGGATACATATTTGAATGTATTTAGAAAA
ATAAACAAATAGGGGTTCCGCGCACATTTCCCCGAAAAGTGCCACCTGCTAAGAAACCATTATTATCATG
ACATTAACCTATAAAAATAGGCGTATCACGAGGCCCTTTCGTCTTCACCTCGAGAAATCATAAAAAATTT
ATTTGCTTTGTGAGCGGATAACAATTATAATAGATTCAATTGTGAGCGGATAACAATTTCACACAGAATT
CATTAAAGAGGAGAAATTAACCATGGATAGCACTGAGAGCCTGTTCACCGGGGTGGTGCCCATCCTGGTC
GAGCTGGACGGCGACGTAAACGGCCACAAGTTCAGCGTGCGCGGCGAGGGCGAGGGCGATGCCACCAACG
GCAAGCTGACCCTGAAGTTCATCTGCACCACCGGCAAGCTGCCCGTGCCCTGGCCCACCCTCGTGACCAC
CCTGACCTACGGCGTGCAGTGCTTCAGCCGCTACCCCGACCACATGAAGCAGCACGACTTCTTCAAGTCC
GCCATGCCCGAAGGCTACGTCCAGGAGCGCACCATCACCTTCAAGGACGACGGCACCTACAAGACCCGCG
CCGAGGTGAAGTTCGAGGGCGACACCCTGGTGAACCGCATCGAGCTGAAGGGCATCGACTTCAAGGAGGA
CGGCAACATCCTGGGGCACAAGCTGGAGTACAACTACAACAGCCACAACGTCTATATCACCGCCGACAAG
CAGAAGAACGGCATCAAGGCCAACTTCAAGATCCGCCACAACGTGGAGGACGGCAGCGTGCAGCTCGCCG
ACCACTACCAGCAGAACACCCCCATCGGCGACGGCCCCGTGCTGCTGCCCGACAACCACTACCTGAGCAC
CCAGTCCAAGCTGAGCAAAGACCCCAACGAGAAGCGCGATCACATGGTCCTGCTGGAGTTCGTGACCGCC
GCCGGGATCACTGGAGGCAGTGGCGGTTCTTAAAGCGGCCGCAAGCTTAATTAGCTGAGCTTGGACTCCT
GTTGATAGATCCAGTAATGACCTCAGAACTCCATCTGGATTTGTTCAGAACGCTCGGTTGCCGCCGGGCG
TTTTTTATTGGTGAGAATCCAAGCTAGCTTGGCGAGATTTTCAGGAGCTAAGGAAGCTAAAATGGAGAAA
AAAATCACTGGATATACCACCGTTGATATATCCCAATGGCATCGTAAAGAACATTTTGAGGCATTTCAGT
CAGTTGCTCAATGTACCTATAACCAGACCGTTCAGCTGGATATTACGGCCTTTTTAAAGACCGTAAAGAA
AAATAAGCACAAGTTTTATCCGGCCTTTATTCACATTCTTGCCCGCCTGATGAATGCTCATCCGGAATTT
CGTATGGCAATGAAAGACGGTGAGCTGGTGATATGGGATAGTGTTCACCCTTGTTACACCGTTTTCCATG
AGCAAACTGAAACGTTTTCATCGCTCTGGAGTGAATACCACGACGATTTCCGGCAGTTTCTACACATATA
TTCGCAAGATGTGGCGTGTTACGGTGAAAACCTGGCCTATTTCCCTAAAGGGTTTATTGAGAATATGTTT
TTCGTCTCAGCCAATCCCTGGGTGAGTTTCACCAGTTTTGATTTAAACGTGGCCAATATGGACAACTTCT
TCGCCCCCGTTTTCACCATGCATGGGCAAATATTATACGCAAGGCGACAAGGTGCTGATGCCGCTGGCGA
TTCAGGTTCATCATGCCGTTTGTGATGGCTTCCATGTCGGCAGAATGCTTAATGAATTACAACAGTACTG
CGATGAGTGGCAGGGCGGGGCGTAATTTTTTTAAGGCAGTTATTGGTGCCCTTAAACGCCTGGGGTAATG
ACTCTCTAGCTTGAGGCATCAAATAAAACGAAAGGCTCAGTCGAAAGACTGGGCCTTTCGTTTTATCTGT
TGTTTGTCGGTGAACGCTCTCCTGAGTAGGACAAATCCGCCCTCTAGAGCTGCCTCGCGCGTTTCGGTGA
TGACGGTGAAAACCTCTGACACATGCAGCTCCCGGAGACGGTCACAGCTTGTCTGTAAGCGGATGCCGGG
AGCAGACAAGCCCGTCAGGGCGCGTCAGCGGGTGTTGGCGGGTGTCGGGGCGCAGCCATGACCCAGTCAC
GTAGCGATAGCGGAGTGTATACTGGCTTAACTATGCGGCATCAGAGCAGATTGTACTGAGAGTGCACCAT
ATGCGGTGTGAAATACCGCACAGATGCGTAAGGAGAAAATACCGCATCAGGCGCTCTTCCGCTTCCTCGC
TCACTGACTCGCTGCGCTCGGTCGTTCGGCTGCGGCGAGCGGTATCAGCTCACTCAAAGGCGGTAATACG
GTTATCCACAGAATCAGGGGATAACGCAGGAAAGAACATGTGAGCAAAAGGCCAGCAAAAGGCCAGGAAC
CGTAAAAAGGCCGCGTTGCTGGCGTTTTTCCATAGGCTCCGCCCCCCTGACGAGCATCACAAAAATCGAC
GCTCAAGTCAGAGGTGGCGAAACCCGACAGGACTATAAAGATACCAGGCGTTTCCCCCTGGAAGCTCCCT
CGTGCGCTCTCCTGTTCCGACCCTGCCGCTTACCGGATACCTGTCCGCCTTTCTCCCTTCGGGAAGCGTG
GCGCTTTCTCATAGCTCACGCTGTAGGTATCTCAGTTCGGTGTAGGTCGTTCGCTCCAAGCTGGGCTGTG
TGCACGAACCCCCCGTTCAGCCCGACCGCTGCGCCTTATCCGGTAACTATCGTCTTGAGTCCAACCCGGT
AAGACACGACTTATCGCCACTGGCAGCAGCCACTGGTAACAGGATTAGCAGAGCGAGGTATGTAGGCGGT
GCTACAGAGTTCTTGAAGTGGTGGCCTAACTACGGCTACACTAGAAGGACAGTATTTGGTATCTGCGCTC
TGCTGAAGCCAGTTACCTTCGGAAAAAGAGTTGGTAGCTCTTGATCCGGCAAACAAACCACCGCTGGTAG
CGGTGGTTTTTTTGTTTGCAAGCAGCAGATTACGCGCAGAAAAAAAGGATCTCAAGAAGATCCTTTGATC
TTTTCTACGGGGTCTGACGCTCAGTGGAACGAAAACTCACGTTAAGGGATTTTGGTCATGAGATTATCAA
AAAGGATCTTCACCTAGATCCTTTTAAATTAAAAATGAAGTTTTAAATCAATCTAAAGTATATATGAGTA
AACTTGGTCTGACAGTTACCAATGCTTAATCAGTGAGGCACCTATCTCAGCGATCTGTCTATTTCGTTCA
TCCATAGTTGCCTGACTCCCCGTCGTGTAGATAACTACGATACGGGAGGGCTTACCATCTGGCCCCAGTG
CTGCAATGATACCGCGAGACCCACGCTCACCGGCTCCAGATTTATCAGCAATAAACCAGCCAGCCGGAAG
GGCCGAGCGCAGAAGTGGTCCTGCAACTTTATCCGCCTCCATCCAGTCTATTAATTGTTGCCGGGAAGCT
AGAGTAAGTAGTTCGCCAGTTAATAGTTTGCGCAACGTTGTTGCCATTGCTACAGGCATCGTGGTGTCAC
GCTCGTCGTTTGGTATGGCTTCATTCAGCTCCGGTTCCCAACGATCAAGGCGAGTTACATGATCCCCCAT
GTTGTGCAAAAAAGCGGTTAGCTCCTTCGGTCCTCCGATCGTTGTCAGAAGTAAGTTGGCCGCAGTGTTA
TCACTCATGGTTATGGCAGCACTGCATAATTCTCTTACTGTCATGCCATCCGTAAGATGCTTTTCTGTGA
CTGGTGAGTACTCAACCAAGTCATTCTGAGAATAGTGTATGCGGCGACCGAGTTGCTCTTGCCCGGCGTC
AATACGGGATAATACCGCGCCACATAGCAGAACTTTAAAAGTGCTCATCATTGGAAAACGTTCTTCGGGG
CGAAAACTCTCAAGGATCTTACCGCTGTTGAGATCCAGTTCGATGTAACCCACTCGTGCACCCAACTGAT
CTTCAGCATCTTTTACTTTCACCAGCGTTTCTGGGTGAGCAAAAACAGGAAGGCAAAATGCCGCAAAAAA
GGGAATAAGGGCGACACGGAAATGTTGAATACTCATACTCTTCCTTTTT
Features (pLannotate 1.2.2; 12 found; start..end, strand, type, name):
    198..242     +  promoter       T5 promoter: bacteriophage T5 promoter for E. coli RNA polymerase, with embedded lac operator
    250..266     +  protein_bind   lac operator: The lac repressor binds to the lac operator to inhibit transcription in E. coli. This inhibition can be relieved by adding lactose or isopropyl-β-D-thiogalactopyranoside (IPTG). lac repressor encoded by lacI
    303..1010    +  CDS            msGFP2: photostable monomeric superfolder GFP (Valbuena et al., 2020)
   1044..1138    +  terminator     lambda t0 terminator: transcription terminator from phage lambda
   1153..1181    +  promoter       cat promoter (fragment): promoter of the E. coli cat gene encoding chloramphenicol acetyltransferase
   1182..1845    +  CDS            CmR (fragment): chloramphenicol acetyltransferase; cat; confers resistance to chloramphenicol
   1910..1996    +  terminator     rrnB T1 terminator: Escherichia coli rrnB; transcription terminator T1 from the E. coli rrnB gene
   2008..2049    +  CDS            rop (fragment): Rop protein, which maintains plasmids at low copy number; rop
   2151..2291    +  misc_feature   bom: basis of mobility region from pBR322
   2477..3065    -  rep_origin     ori: high-copy-number ColE1/pMB1/pBR322/pUC origin of replication
   3236..4096    -  CDS            AmpR: β-lactamase; bla; confers resistance to ampicillin, carbenicillin, and related antibiotics
   4097..92      -  promoter       AmpR promoter (across the origin): bla
