[The description below was written by a language model from this plasmid's Addgene catalogue record and pLannotate feature annotations shown in this document.]
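Description:
pQE-60NA-msGFP2 is a bacterial expression plasmid of about 4.1 kb built on the pQE-60NA backbone and carrying the coding sequence for msGFP2, a photostable monomeric superfolder variant of green fluorescent protein. It replicates in E. coli from a ColE1/pMB1-type origin, with an adjacent pBR322 bom region and only a short remnant of the rop gene. It is selected through a β-lactamase gene conferring ampicillin resistance, expressed from its own bla promoter. The catalogue lists the copy number as unknown.

The 708 bp msGFP2 open reading frame was inserted between NcoI and NotI sites, both of which were preserved. It sits downstream of a bacteriophage T5 promoter that is recognised by the host E. coli RNA polymerase. This promoter has an embedded lac operator and is followed by a second lac operator, so transcription can be held off by lac repressor and induced with IPTG. No lacI gene is annotated on the plasmid, so repression would depend on repressor supplied by the host or by another plasmid. Transcription of the insert ends at the phage lambda t0 terminator. Downstream lie a fragment of the cat promoter and a partial chloramphenicol acetyltransferase coding sequence followed by the rrnB T1 terminator. These are annotated only as fragments, and chloramphenicol is not listed as a selection. No affinity or epitope tags are annotated on the msGFP2 coding sequence.

The construct serves as a source of the msGFP2 gene and as a means of producing the fluorescent protein in E. coli, for example for characterisation of the protein or for subcloning into other vectors as a fusion tag or reporter.
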