Addgene plasmid #135301: pQE-60NA-msGFP2
Purpose: Encodes a photostable monomeric superfolder GFP
Depositing lab: Benjamin Glick. Depositing organization: University of Chicago. Publication: A photostable monomeric superfolder GFP. Valbuena FM, Fizgerald I, Strack RL, Andruska N, Smith L, Glick BS. Traffic. 2020 May 15. doi: 10.1111/tra.12737. PubMed 32415747.
Backbone
  Vector backbone: pQE-60NA
  Backbone size w/o insert (bp): 3402
  Total vector size (bp): 4110
  Vector type: Bacterial Expression
Growth in bacteria
  Bacterial resistance: Ampicillin, 100 μg/mL
  Growth temperature: 37°C
  Growth strain: DH5alpha
  Copy number: Unknown
Gene/Insert
  Gene/Insert name: msGFP2
  Insert size (bp): 708
  Promoter: T5
  Cloning method: Restriction Enzyme; 5′ cloning site NcoI (not destroyed); 3′ cloning site NotI (not destroyed)
  Sequencing primers: 5′ TCAATTGTGAGCGGATAACAATTTCACAC; 3′ TGAGGTCATTACTGGATCTATCAACAGGA
Terms and licenses: Academic/Nonprofit Terms; Industry Terms: Not Available to Industry
How to cite: pQE-60NA-msGFP2 was a gift from Benjamin Glick (Addgene plasmid # 135301 ; http://n2t.net/addgene:135301 ; RRID:Addgene_135301)
